Addgene plasmid #118705: pLKO.1-TetON-Puro-HIF1a 3809
Purpose: Lentivirus for expression of shRNA1 against human HIF1a (Dox-inducible)
Depositing lab: William Kaelin. Depositing organization: Dana-Farber Cancer Institute. Publication: Paracrine Induction of HIF by Glutamate in Breast Cancer: EglN1 Senses Cysteine. Briggs KJ, Koivunen P, Cao S, Backus KM, Olenchock BA, Patel H, Zhang Q, Signoretti S, Gerfen GJ, Richardson AL, Witkiewicz AK, Cravatt BF, Clardy J, Kaelin WG Jr. Cell. 2016 Jun 30;166(1):126-39. doi: 10.1016/j.cell.2016.05.042. PubMed 27368101.
Backbone
  Vector backbone: pLKO.1-TetON-Puro
  Vector type: Lentiviral
  Selectable markers: Puromycin
Growth in bacteria
  Bacterial resistance: Ampicillin, 100 μg/mL
  Growth temperature: 30°C
  Growth strain: NEB Stable
  Copy number: Unknown
Gene/Insert
  Gene/Insert name: shRNA against human HIF1a
  gRNA/shRNA sequence: CCAGTTATGATTGTGAAGTTA
  Species: H. sapiens (human)
  Cloning method: Restriction Enzyme; 5′ cloning site AgeI (destroyed during cloning); 3′ cloning site EcoRI (destroyed during cloning)
Terms and licenses: Academic/Nonprofit Terms; Industry Terms: Not Available to Industry
How to cite: pLKO.1-TetON-Puro-HIF1a 3809 was a gift from William Kaelin (Addgene plasmid # 118705 ; http://n2t.net/addgene:118705 ; RRID:Addgene_118705)
