[The description below was written by a language model from this plasmid's Addgene catalogue record and pLannotate feature annotations shown in this document.]
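Description:
pLKO.1-TetON-Puro-HIF1a 3809 is a lentiviral transfer plasmid built on the pLKO.1-TetON-Puro backbone for doxycycline-inducible knockdown of human HIF1a. The roughly 8.8 kb plasmid is maintained in E. coli through a high-copy ColE1/pUC-type origin with ampicillin resistance (bla). It also carries an f1 origin and remnants of a lac/lacZα cloning region. The viral portion has a third-generation, self-inactivating layout. An RSV promoter fused to a truncated HIV-1 5' LTR drives genomic RNA production in packaging cells. This is followed by the Ψ packaging signal with a partial gag sequence, the RRE for Rev-dependent nuclear export, a cPPT/CTS element, and a ΔU3 3' LTR. An SV40 poly(A) signal and SV40 origin lie downstream of the 3' LTR.

The payload combines the hairpin and its regulator in a single vector. The HIF1a shRNA was inserted between AgeI and EcoRI sites, both destroyed in cloning, and is not itself annotated in the feature table. It should sit downstream of the annotated H1-2O2 promoter, a tet-operator-bearing variant of the human H1 RNA polymerase III promoter. A separate human PGK promoter, followed by a rabbit β-globin intron, drives a bicistronic transcript encoding TetR and, via an EMCV IRES, puromycin N-acetyltransferase. Transduced cells can therefore be selected with puromycin and constitutively produce the repressor. TetR binds the operators and silences the H1 promoter until doxycycline releases it, allowing shRNA transcription. The construct is used to make lentivirus for generating stable cell lines in which HIF1a depletion can be switched on with doxycycline. The record labels this hairpin as shRNA1 against the gene.
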