Features (pLannotate 1.2.2; 29 found; start..end, strand, type, name):
    146..246     +  CDS            Rev (fragment): human immunodeficiency virus 1 (HIV-1) Rev protein; rev; enhances nuclear export of unspliced and incompletely spliced viral mRNAs
    287..381     +  promoter       H1-2O2 promoter: doxycycline-inducible variant of the human H1 RNA promoter (Henriksen et al., 2007)
    480..597     +  misc_feature   cPPT/CTS: central polypurine tract and central termination sequence of HIV-1
    646..1156    +  promoter       hPGK promoter: human phosphoglycerate kinase 1 promoter
   1165..1737    +  intron         β-globin intron: intron from rabbit β-globin gene
   1792..1810    +  promoter       T7 promoter: promoter for bacteriophage T7 RNA polymerase
   1821..2441    +  CDS            tetR: TETR2_ECOLX - Experimental evidence at protein level: Swiss-Prot protein existence level 1. TetR is the repressor of the tetracycline resistance element; its N-terminal region forms a helix-turn-helix structure and binds DNA. Binding of tetracycline to TetR reduces the repressor affinity for the tetracycline resistance gene (tetA) promoter operator sites. From Escherichia coli.
   2587..3049    +  misc_feature   IRES: internal ribosome entry site (IRES) of the encephalomyocarditis virus (EMCV)
   3069..3668    +  CDS            PuroR: puromycin N-acetyltransferase; pac from Streptomyces alboniger; confers resistance to puromycin
   3711..3794    +  CDS            nef (fragment): NEF_HV1Z2 - Experimental evidence at protein level: Swiss-Prot protein existence level 1. Extracellular Nef protein targets CD4(+) T-lymphocytes for apoptosis by interacting with CXCR4 surface receptors. From Human immunodeficiency virus type 1 group M subtype D (isolate Z2/CDC-Z34) (HIV-1).
   3796..4029    +  LTR            3' LTR (ΔU3): self-inactivating 3' long terminal repeat (LTR) from HIV-1
   4101..4222    +  polyA_signal   SV40 poly(A) signal: SV40 polyadenylation signal
   4262..4397    +  rep_origin     SV40 ori: SV40 origin of replication
   4418..4436    -  promoter       T7 promoter: promoter for bacteriophage T7 RNA polymerase
   4444..4599    +  CDS            lacZα (fragment): LacZα fragment of β-galactosidase; lacZ fragment
   4604..5032    +  rep_origin     f1 ori (sequence partly withheld): f1 bacteriophage origin of replication; arrow indicates direction of (+) strand synthesis
   5085..5189    +  promoter       AmpR promoter: bla
   5190..6050    +  CDS            AmpR: β-lactamase; bla; confers resistance to ampicillin, carbenicillin, and related antibiotics
   6221..6809    +  rep_origin     ori: high-copy-number ColE1/pMB1/pBR322/pUC origin of replication
   6992..7084    +  CDS            lacI (fragment): lac repressor; lacI; The lac repressor binds to the lac operator to inhibit transcription in E. coli. This inhibition can be relieved by adding lactose or isopropyl-β-D-thiogalactopyranoside (IPTG).
   7097..7118    +  protein_bind   CAP binding site: CAP binding activates transcription in the presence of cAMP. E. coli catabolite activator protein
   7133..7163    +  promoter       lac promoter: promoter for the E. coli lac operon
   7171..7187    +  protein_bind   lac operator: The lac repressor binds to the lac operator to inhibit transcription in E. coli. This inhibition can be relieved by adding lactose or isopropyl-β-D-thiogalactopyranoside (IPTG). lac repressor encoded by lacI
   7232..7250    +  promoter       T3 promoter: promoter for bacteriophage T3 RNA polymerase
   7278..7504    +  promoter       RSV promoter: Rous sarcoma virus enhancer/promoter
   7505..7685    +  LTR            5' LTR (truncated): truncated 5' long terminal repeat (LTR) from HIV-1
   7732..7857    +  misc_feature   HIV-1 Ψ: packaging signal of human immunodeficiency virus type 1
   7841..8204    +  CDS            HIV-1 gag (fragment): gag protein from human immunodeficiency virus 1; gag
   8350..8583    +  misc_feature   RRE: The Rev response element (RRE) of HIV-1 allows for Rev-dependent mRNA export from the nucleus to the cytoplasm.
>Addgene plasmid #118705 | pLKO.1-TetON-Puro-HIF1a 3809 | addgene full sequence | sequence record 227522 | Addgene NGS Result
GAATTGGTTTAACATAACAAATTGGCTGTGGTATATAAAATTATTCATAATGATAGTAGGAGGCTTGGTA
GGTTTAAGAATAGTTTTTGCTGTACTTTCTATAGTGAATAGAGTTAGGCAGGGATATTCACCATTATCGT
TTCAGACCCACCTCCCAACCCCGAGGGGACCCGACAGGCCCGAAGGAATAGAAGAAGAAGGTGGAGAGAG
AGACAGAGACAGATCCATTCGATTAGTGAACGGATCTCGACGGTATCGATCACGAGACTAGCCTCGAGCG
GCCGCAATATTTGCATGTCGCTATGTGTTCTGGGAAATCACCATAAACGTGAAATCCCTATCAGTGATAG
AGACTTATAAGTTCCCTATCAGTGATAGAGACACCGGCAGTTATGATTGTGAAGTTACTCGAGTAACTTC
ACAATCATAACTGGTTTTTAATTCTCGACCTCGAGACAAATGGCAGTATTCATCCACAATTTTAAAAGAA
AAGGGGGGATTGGGGGGTACAGTGCAGGGGAAAGAATAGTAGACATAATAGCAACAGACATACAAACTAA
AGAATTACAAAAACAAATTACAAAAATTCAAAATTTTCGGGTTTATTACAGGGACAGCAGAGATCCACTT
TGGCCGCGGCTCGAGGGGGTTGGGGTTGCGCCTTTTCCAAGGCAGCCCTGGGTTTGCGCAGGGACGCGGC
TGCTCTGGGCGTGGTTCCGGGAAACGCAGCGGCGCCGACCCTGGGTCTCGCACATTCTTCACGTCCGTTC
GCAGCGTCACCCGGATCTTCGCCGCTACCCTTGTGGGCCCCCCGGCGACGCTTCCTGCTCCGCCCCTAAG
TCGGGAAGGTTCCTTGCGGTTCGCGGCGTGCCGGACGTGACAAACGGAAGCCGCACGTCTCACTAGTACC
CTCGCAGACGGACAGCGCCAGGGAGCAATGGCAGCGCGCCGACCGCGATGGGCTGTGGCCAATAGCGGCT
GCTCAGCAGGGCGCGCCGAGAGCAGCGGCCGGGAAGGGGCGGTGCGGGAGGCGGGGTGTGGGGCGGTAGT
GTGGGCCCTGTTCCTGCCCGCGCGGTGTTCCGCATTCTGCAAGCCTCCGGAGCGCACGTCGGCAGTCGGC
TCCCTCGTTGACCGAATCACCGACCTCTCTCCCCAGGGGGATCTGTGAGTTTGGGGACCCTTGATTGTTC
TTTCTTTTTCGCTATTGTAAAATTCATGTTATATGGAGGGGGCAAAGTTTTCAGGGTGTTGTTTAGAATG
GGAAGATGTCCCTTGTATCACCATGGACCCTCATGATAATTTTGTTTCTTTCACTTTCTACTCTGTTGAC
AACCATTGTCTCCTCTTATTTTCTTTTCATTTTCTGTAACTTTTTCGTTAAACTTTAGCTTGCATTTGTA
ACGAATTTTTAAATTCACTTTTGTTTATTTGTCAGATTGTAAGTACTTTCTCTAATCACTTTTTTTTCAA
GGCAATCAGGGTATATTATATTGTACTTCAGCACAGTTTTAGAGAACAATTGTTATAATTAAATGATAAG
GTAGAATATTTCTGCATATAAATTCTGGCTGGCGTGGAAATATTCTTATTGGTAGAAACAACTACATCCT
GGTCATCATCCTGCCTTTCTCTTTATGGTTACAATGATATACACTGTTTGAGATGAGGATAAAATACTCT
GAGTCCAAACCGGGCCCCTCTGCTAACCATGTTCATGCCTTCTTCTTTTTCCTACAGCTCCTGGGCAACG
TGCTGGTTATTGTGCTGTCTCATCATTTTGGCAAAGAATTGTAATACGACTCACTATAGGGCGAATTGAT
ATGTCTAGATTAGATAAAAGTAAAGTGATTAACAGCGCATTAGAGCTGCTTAATGAGGTCGGAATCGAAG
GTTTAACAACCCGTAAACTCGCCCAGAAGCTAGGTGTAGAGCAGCCTACATTGTATTGGCATGTAAAAAA
TAAGCGGGCTTTGCTCGACGCCTTAGCCATTGAGATGTTAGATAGGCACCATACTCACTTTTGCCCTTTA
GAAGGGGAAAGCTGGCAAGATTTTTTACGTAATAACGCTAAAAGTTTTAGATGTGCTTTACTAAGTCATC
GCGATGGAGCAAAAGTACATTTAGGTACACGGCCTACAGAAAAACAGTATGAAACTCTCGAAAATCAATT
AGCCTTTTTATGCCAACAAGGTTTTTCACTAGAGAATGCATTATATGCACTCAGCGCTGTGGGGCATTTT
ACTTTAGGTTGCGTATTGGAAGATCAAGAGCATCAAGTCGCTAAAGAAGAAAGGGAAACACCTACTACTG
ATAGTATGCCGCCATTATTACGACAAGCTATCGAATTATTTGATCACCAAGGTGCAGAGCCAGCCTTCTT
ATTCGGCCTTGAATTGATCATATGCGGATTAGAAAAACAACTTAAATGTGAAAGTGGGTCCGCGTACAGC
GGCTCCCGGGAGTTCTAGGGATCTGCCCCTCTCCCTCCCCCCCCCCTAACGTTACTGGCCGAAGCCGCTT
GGAATAAGGCCGGTGTGCGTTTGTCTATATGTTATTTTCCACCATATTGCCGTCTTTTGGCAATGTGAGG
GCCCGGAAACCTGGCCCTGTCTTCTTGACGAGCATTCCTAGGGGTCTTTCCCCTCTCGCCAAAGGAATGC
AAGGTCTGTTGAATGTCGTGAAGGAAGCAGTTCCTCTGGAAGCTTCTTGAAGACAAACAACGTCTGTAGC
GACCCTTTGCAGGCAGCGGAACCCCCCACCTGGCGACAGGTGCCTCTGCGGCCAAAAGCCACGTGTATAA
GATACACCTGCAAAGGCGGCACAACCCCAGTGCCACGTTGTGAGTTGGATAGTTGTGGAAAGAGTCAAAT
GGCTCTCCTCAAGCGTATTCAACAAGGGGCTGAAGGATGCCCAGAAGGTACCCCATTGTATGGGATCTGA
TCTGGGGCCTCGGTGCACATGCTTTACATGTGTTTAGTCGAGGTTAAAAAAACGTCTAGGCCCCCCGAAC
CACGGGGACGTGGTTTTCCTTTGAAAAACACGATGATAAGGATCCACCGGAGCTTACCATGACCGAGTAC
AAGCCCACGGTGCGCCTCGCCACCCGCGACGACGTCCCCAGGGCCGTACGCACCCTCGCCGCCGCGTTCG
CCGACTACCCCGCCACGCGCCACACCGTCGATCCGGACCGCCACATCGAGCGGGTCACCGAGCTGCAAGA
ACTCTTCCTCACGCGCGTCGGGCTCGACATCGGCAAGGTGTGGGTCGCGGACGACGGCGCCGCGGTGGCG
GTCTGGACCACGCCGGAGAGCGTCGAAGCGGGGGCGGTGTTCGCCGAGATCGGCCCGCGCATGGCCGAGT
TGAGCGGTTCCCGGCTGGCCGCGCAGCAACAGATGGAAGGCCTCCTGGCGCCGCACCGGCCCAAGGAGCC
CGCGTGGTTCCTGGCCACCGTCGGCGTCTCGCCCGACCACCAGGGCAAGGGTCTGGGCAGCGCCGTCGTG
CTCCCCGGAGTGGAGGCGGCCGAGCGCGCCGGGGTGCCCGCCTTCCTGGAGACCTCCGCGCCCCGCAACC
TCCCCTTCTACGAGCGGCTCGGCTTCACCGTCACCGCCGACGTCGAGGTGCCCGAAGGACCGCGCACCTG
GTGCATGACCCGCAAGCCCGGTGCCTGACGCCCGCCCCACGACCCGCAGCGCCCGACCGAAAGGAGCGCA
CGACCCCATGCATCGGTACCTTTAAGACCAATGACTTACAAGGCAGCTGTAGATCTTAGCCACTTTTTAA
AAGAAAAGGGGGGACTGGAAGGGCTAATTCACTCCCAACGAAGACAAGATCTGCTTTTTGCTTGTACTGG
GTCTCTCTGGTTAGACCAGATCTGAGCCTGGGAGCTCTCTGGCTAACTAGGGAACCCACTGCTTAAGCCT
CAATAAAGCTTGCCTTGAGTGCTTCAAGTAGTGTGTGCCCGTCTGTTGTGTGACTCTGGTAACTAGAGAT
CCCTCAGACCCTTTTAGTCAGTGTGGAAAATCTCTAGCAGTAGTAGTTCATGTCATCTTATTATTCAGTA
TTTATAACTTGCAAAGAAATGAATATCAGAGAGTGAGAGGAACTTGTTTATTGCAGCTTATAATGGTTAC
AAATAAAGCAATAGCATCACAAATTTCACAAATAAAGCATTTTTTTCACTGCATTCTAGTTGTGGTTTGT
CCAAACTCATCAATGTATCTTATCATGTCTGGCTCTAGCTATCCCGCCCCTAACTCCGCCCATCCCGCCC
CTAACTCCGCCCAGTTCCGCCCATTCTCCGCCCCATGGCTGACTAATTTTTTTTATTTATGCAGAGGCCG
AGGCCGCCTCGGCCTCTGAGCTATTCCAGAAGTAGTGAGGAGGCTTTTTTGGAGGCCTAGGGACGTACCC
AATTCGCCCTATAGTGAGTCGTATTACGCGCGCTCACTGGCCGTCGTTTTACAACGTCGTGACTGGGAAA
ACCCTGGCGTTACCCAACTTAATCGCCTTGCAGCACATCCCCCTTTCGCCAGCTGGCGTAATAGCGAAGA
GGCCCGCACCGATCGCCCTTCCCAACAGTTGCGCAGCCTGAATGGCGAATGGG
[124 nt withheld, positions 4604-4727]
C
[91 nt withheld, positions 4729-4819]
A
[49 nt withheld, positions 4821-4869]
CCTTTGACGTTGGAGTCCACGTTCTTT
[37 nt withheld, positions 4897-4933]
ACCCTATCTCGGTCTATTCTTTTGATTTATAAGGGATTTTGCCGATTTCGGCCTATTGGTTAAAAAATGA
GCTGATTTAACAAAAATTTAACGCGAATTTTAACAAAATATTAACGCTTACAATTTAGGTGGCACTTTTC
GGGGAAATGTGCGCGGAACCCCTATTTGTTTATTTTTCTAAATACATTCAAATATGTATCCGCTCATGAG
ACAATAACCCTGATAAATGCTTCAATAATATTGAAAAAGGAAGAGTATGAGTATTCAACATTTCCGTGTC
GCCCTTATTCCCTTTTTTGCGGCATTTTGCCTTCCTGTTTTTGCTCACCCAGAAACGCTGGTGAAAGTAA
AAGATGCTGAAGATCAGTTGGGTGCACGAGTGGGTTACATCGAACTGGATCTCAACAGCGGTAAGATCCT
TGAGAGTTTTCGCCCCGAAGAACGTTTTCCAATGATGAGCACTTTTAAAGTTCTGCTATGTGGCGCGGTA
TTATCCCGTATTGACGCCGGGCAAGAGCAACTCGGTCGCCGCATACACTATTCTCAGAATGACTTGGTTG
AGTACTCACCAGTCACAGAAAAGCATCTTACGGATGGCATGACAGTAAGAGAATTATGCAGTGCTGCCAT
AACCATGAGTGATAACACTGCGGCCAACTTACTTCTGACAACGATCGGAGGACCGAAGGAGCTAACCGCT
TTTTTGCACAACATGGGGGATCATGTAACTCGCCTTGATCGTTGGGAACCGGAGCTGAATGAAGCCATAC
CAAACGACGAGCGTGACACCACGATGCCTGTAGCAATGGCAACAACGTTGCGCAAACTATTAACTGGCGA
ACTACTTACTCTAGCTTCCCGGCAACAATTAATAGACTGGATGGAGGCGGATAAAGTTGCAGGACCACTT
CTGCGCTCGGCCCTTCCGGCTGGCTGGTTTATTGCTGATAAATCTGGAGCCGGTGAGCGTGGGTCTCGCG
GTATCATTGCAGCACTGGGGCCAGATGGTAAGCCCTCCCGTATCGTAGTTATCTACACGACGGGGAGTCA
GGCAACTATGGATGAACGAAATAGACAGATCGCTGAGATAGGTGCCTCACTGATTAAGCATTGGTAACTG
TCAGACCAAGTTTACTCATATATACTTTAGATTGATTTAAAACTTCATTTTTAATTTAAAAGGATCTAGG
TGAAGATCCTTTTTGATAATCTCATGACCAAAATCCCTTAACGTGAGTTTTCGTTCCACTGAGCGTCAGA
CCCCGTAGAAAAGATCAAAGGATCTTCTTGAGATCCTTTTTTTCTGCGCGTAATCTGCTGCTTGCAAACA
AAAAAACCACCGCTACCAGCGGTGGTTTGTTTGCCGGATCAAGAGCTACCAACTCTTTTTCCGAAGGTAA
CTGGCTTCAGCAGAGCGCAGATACCAAATACTGTTCTTCTAGTGTAGCCGTAGTTAGGCCACCACTTCAA
GAACTCTGTAGCACCGCCTACATACCTCGCTCTGCTAATCCTGTTACCAGTGGCTGCTGCCAGTGGCGAT
AAGTCGTGTCTTACCGGGTTGGACTCAAGACGATAGTTACCGGATAAGGCGCAGCGGTCGGGCTGAACGG
GGGGTTCGTGCACACAGCCCAGCTTGGAGCGAACGACCTACACCGAACTGAGATACCTACAGCGTGAGCT
ATGAGAAAGCGCCACGCTTCCCGAAGGGAGAAAGGCGGACAGGTATCCGGTAAGCGGCAGGGTCGGAACA
GGAGAGCGCACGAGGGAGCTTCCAGGGGGAAACGCCTGGTATCTTTATAGTCCTGTCGGGTTTCGCCACC
TCTGACTTGAGCGTCGATTTTTGTGATGCTCGTCAGGGGGGCGGAGCCTATGGAAAAACGCCAGCAACGC
GGCCTTTTTACGGTTCCTGGCCTTTTGCTGGCCTTTTGCTCACATGTTCTTTCCTGCGTTATCCCCTGAT
TCTGTGGATAACCGTATTACCGCCTTTGAGTGAGCTGATACCGCTCGCCGCAGCCGAACGACCGAGCGCA
GCGAGTCAGTGAGCGAGGAAGCGGAAGAGCGCCCAATACGCAAACCGCCTCTCCCCGCGCGTTGGCCGAT
TCATTAATGCAGCTGGCACGACAGGTTTCCCGACTGGAAAGCGGGCAGTGAGCGCAACGCAATTAATGTG
AGTTAGCTCACTCATTAGGCACCCCAGGCTTTACACTTTATGCTTCCGGCTCGTATGTTGTGTGGAATTG
TGAGCGGATAACAATTTCACACAGGAAACAGCTATGACCATGATTACGCCAAGCGCGCAATTAACCCTCA
CTAAAGGGAACAAAAGCTGGAGCTGCAAGCTTAATGTAGTCTTATGCAATACTCTTGTAGTCTTGCAACA
TGGTAACGATGAGTTAGCAACATGCCTTACAAGGAGAGAAAAAGCACCGTGCATGCCGATTGGTGGAAGT
AAGGTGGTACGATCGTGCCTTATTAGGAAGGCAACAGACGGGTCTGACATGGATTGGACGAACCACTGAA
TTGCCGCATTGCAGAGATATTGTATTTAAGTGCCTAGCTCGATACATAAACGGGTCTCTCTGGTTAGACC
AGATCTGAGCCTGGGAGCTCTCTGGCTAACTAGGGAACCCACTGCTTAAGCCTCAATAAAGCTTGCCTTG
AGTGCTTCAAGTAGTGTGTGCCCGTCTGTTGTGTGACTCTGGTAACTAGAGATCCCTCAGACCCTTTTAG
TCAGTGTGGAAAATCTCTAGCAGTGGCGCCCGAACAGGGACTTGAAAGCGAAAGGGAAACCAGAGGAGCT
CTCTCGACGCAGGACTCGGCTTGCTGAAGCGCGCACGGCAAGAGGCGAGGGGCGGCGACTGGTGAGTACG
CCAAAAATTTTGACTAGCGGAGGCTAGAAGGAGAGAGATGGGTGCGAGAGCGTCAGTATTAAGCGGGGGA
GAATTAGATCGCGATGGGAAAAAATTCGGTTAAGGCCAGGGGGAAAGAAAAAATATAAATTAAAACATAT
AGTATGGGCAAGCAGGGAGCTAGAACGATTCGCAGTTAATCCTGGCCTGTTAGAAACATCAGAAGGCTGT
AGACAAATACTGGGACAGCTACAACCATCCCTTCAGACAGGATCAGAAGAACTTAGATCATTATATAATA
CAGTAGCAACCCTCTATTGTGTGCATCAAAGGATAGAGATAAAAGACACCAAGGAAGCTTTAGACAAGAT
AGAGGAAGAGCAAAACAAAAGTAAGACCACCGCACAGCAAGCGGCCGCTGATCTTCAGACCTGGAGGAGG
AGATATGAGGGACAATTGGAGAAGTGAATTATATAAATATAAAGTAGTAAAAATTGAACCATTAGGAGTA
GCACCCACCAAGGCAAAGAGAAGAGTGGTGCAGAGAGAAAAAAGAGCAGTGGGAATAGGAGCTTTGTTCC
TTGGGTTCTTGGGAGCAGCAGGAAGCACTATGGGCGCAGCGTCAATGACGCTGACGGTACAGGCCAGACA
ATTATTGTCTGGTATAGTGCAGCAGCAGAACAATTTGCTGAGGGCTATTGAGGCGCAACAGCATCTGTTG
CAACTCACAGTCTGGGGCATCAAGCAGCTCCAGGCAAGAATCCTGGCTGTGGAAAGATACCTAAAGGATC
AACAGCTCCTGGGGATTTGGGGTTGCTCTGGAAAACTCATTTGCACCACTGCTGTGCCTTGGAATGCTAG
TTGGAGTAATAAATCTCTGGAACAGATTTGGAATCACACGACCTGGATGGAGTGGGACAGAGAAATTAAC
AATTACACAAGCTTAATACACTCCTTAATTGAAGAATCGCAAAACCAGCAAGAAAAGAATGAACAAGAAT
TATTGGAATTAGATAAATGGGCAAGTTTGTG
